>Addgene plasmid #199040 | pGL1_8 | addgene full sequence | sequence record 398477 | Addgene NGS Result
TATGCATTTCTTTCCAGACTTGTTCAACAGGCCAGCCATTACGCTCGTCATCAAAATCACTCGCATCAAC
CAAACCGTTATTCATTCGTGATTGCGCCTGAGCGAGACGAAATACGCGATCGCTGTTAAAAGGACAATTA
CAAACAGGAATCGAATGCAACCGGCGCAGGAACACTGCCAGCGCATCAACAATATTTTCACCTGAATCAG
GATATTCTTCTAATACCTGGAATGCTGTTTTCCCGGGGATCGCAGTGGTGAGTAACCATGCATCATCAGG
AGTACGGATAAAATGCTTGATGGTCGGAAGAGGCATAAATTCCGTCAGCCAGTTTAGTCTGACCATCTCA
TCTGTAACATCATTGGCAACGCTACCTTTGCCATGTTTCAGAAACAACTCTGGCGCATCGGGCTTCCCAT
ACAATCGATAGATTGTCGCACCTGATTGCCCGACATTATCGCGAGCCCATTTATACCCATATAAATCAGC
ATCCATGTTGGAATTTAATCGCGGCCTCGAGCAAGACGTTTCCCGTTGAATATGGCTCATAACACCCCTT
GTATTACTGTTTATGTAAGCAGACAGTTTTATTGTTCATGATGATATATTTTTATCTTGTGCAATGTAAC
ATCAGAGATTTTGAGACACAACGTGGCTTTCCCCCGCCGCTCTAGAACTAGTGGATCCAAATAAAACGAA
AGGCTCAGTCGAAAGACTGGGCCTTTCGTTTTATCTGTTGTTTGTCGCATTATACGAGACGTCCAGGTTG
GGATACCTGAAACAAAACCCATCGTACGGCCAAGGAAGTCTCCAATAACTGTGATCCACCACAAGCGCCA
GGGTTTTCCCAGTCACGACGTTGTAAAACGACGGCCAGTCATGCATAATCCGCACGCATCTGGAATAAGG
AAGTGCCATTCCGCCTGACCTTAGCGTGCGAACAGCACGCTATTGTTGTATCATTACTCGCATCCATTCT
CAGGCTGTCTCGTCTCGTCTCCGAGCTCTTCAATGAGTCAGGGTCACGCGTAGGACGCGTCGAGTAGGGT
GGCGAGAGGAGATATAGAGCGTTCCGCAGCCACACGCCGTGTGAAGCTGGGGAGTCAACATCTTTGGATA
ATATCAGAATGAGAAAGAACAGATACGCAGTACGTTTTTTGGTGAGCTCTTTGCACTTCTTTAGTTCTTT
CCATCAATATCAGTTTTTTAAACTTTTAGGACTAAAAGTGATGTTTAACTTCAAAATGTTTAAAATTTTG
TTCTTCCCGACGTTCATTAAGAATACTAATACACTTTAATAATTATTTTAATATTTTGTTCTAAATAATG
ACTTTTAATTAAAAAAGATAAAATATAAAAACATCATAATAACTCACCAGAGGTTAAGAACAAAAAAACA
AATTAGATATCTGCTAATCCAATATAGTTAAATCAATCTTTCCTTGGTATAATGGGTATATTACATATAT
TTCAAGGACCGACACTCCTACCAAATATCTAAAATTTACCATATTAACATAACATGTATATAAACGTCAA
ATCATAATCAGCACTACGCTAGCATGAAGAGCACCCCAGGATACATAGATTACCACAACTCCGAGCCCTT
CCACCTAGCGTGCTAACCACGCACGCTATTGTTGTATAGGCTAGGTGGAGGCTCAGTGATGATAAGTCTG
CGATGGTGGATGCATGTGTCATGGTCATAGCTGTTTCCTGTGTGAAATTGTTATCCGCTCAGAGGGCACA
ATCCTATTCCGCGCTATCCGACAATCTCCAAGACATTAGGTGGAGTTCAGTTCGGCGTATGGCATATGTC
GCTGGAAAGAACATGTGAGCAAAAGGCCAGCAAAAGGCCAGGAACCGTAAAAAGGCCGCGTTGCTGGCGT
TTTTCCATAGGCTCCGCCCCCCTGACGAGCATCACAAAAATCGACGCTCAAGTCAGAGGTGGCGAAACCC
GACAGGACTATAAAGATACCAGGCGTTTCCCCCTGGAAGCTCCCTCGTGCGCTCTCCTGTTCCGACCCTG
CCGCTTACCGGATACCTGTCCGCCTTTCTCCCTTCGGGAAGCGTGGCGCTTTCTCATAGCTCACGCTGTA
GGTATCTCAGTTCGGTGTAGGTCGTTCGCTCCAAGCTGGGCTGTGTGCACGAACCCCCCGTTCAGCCCGA
CCGCTGCGCCTTATCCGGTAACTATCGTCTTGAGTCCAACCCGGTAAGACACGACTTATCGCCACTGGCA
GCAGCCACTGGTAACAGGATTAGCAGAGCGAGGTATGTAGGCGGTGCTACAGAGTTCTTGAAGTGGTGGC
CTAACTACGGCTACACTAGAAGAACAGTATTTGGTATCTGCGCTCTGCTGAAGCCAGTTACCTTCGGAAA
AAGAGTTGGTAGCTCTTGATCCGGCAAACAAACCACCGCTGGTAGCGGTGGTTTTTTTGTTTGCAAGCAG
CAGATTACGCGCAGAAAAAAAGGATCTCAAGAAGATCCTTTGATCTTTTCTACGGGGTCTGACGCTCTAT
TCAACAAAGCCGCCGTCCCGTCAAGTCAGCGTAAATGGGTAGGGGGCTTCAAATCGTCCGCTCTGCCAGT
GTTACAACCAATTAACAAATTCTGATTAGAAAAACTCATCGAGCATCAAATGAAACTGCAATTTATTCAT
ATCAGGATTATCAATACCATATTTTTGAAAAAGCCGTTTCTGTAATGAAGGAGAAAACTCACCGAGGCAG
TTCCATAGGATGGCAAGATCCTGGTATCGGTCTGCGATTCCGACTCGTCCAACATCAATACAACCTATTA
ATTTCCCCTCGTCAAAAATAAGGTTATCAAGTGAGAAATCACCATGAGTGACGACTGAATCCGGTGAGAA
TGGCAAAAGCT
Features (pLannotate 1.2.2; 5 found; start..end, strand, type, name):
    666..688     +  misc_feature   MCS (fragment): pBluescript multiple cloning site
    688..734     +  terminator     rrnB T1 terminator: transcription terminator T1 from the E. coli rrnB gene
    836..879     -  CDS            lacZα (fragment): LacZα fragment of β-galactosidase; lacZ fragment
   1892..2480    -  rep_origin     ori: high-copy-number ColE1/pMB1/pBR322/pUC origin of replication
   2616..550     -  CDS            KanR (across the origin): aminoglycoside phosphotransferase; aph(3')-Ia; confers resistance to kanamycin in bacteria or G418 (Geneticin®) in eukaryotes
