[The description below was written by a language model from this plasmid's Addgene catalogue record and pLannotate feature annotations shown in this document.]
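Description:
pGL1_8 is a small (about 2.9 kb) synthetic-biology plasmid built on the pGLDV_5 backbone and described as a "Level 1" part plasmid carrying a barcoded origin of replication. It is maintained in E. coli as a high-copy plasmid through a ColE1/pUC-type origin and is selected with kanamycin via an aph(3')-Ia aminoglycoside phosphotransferase gene, which in the sequenced record spans the numbering origin of the circular map.

The payload is listed as the synthetic panARS-OPT ORI paired with NGS barcode 9. By name, panARS-OPT denotes an optimised broad-range autonomously replicating sequence of the kind used in yeasts. The automated annotation did not recognise either the ORI or the barcode, so their exact positions are not given. They presumably lie in the unannotated stretch between the lacZα remnant and the ColE1 origin, but the record does not confirm this. The other detected features are short: a fragment of a pBluescript-type multiple cloning site, an rrnB T1 transcription terminator that likely insulates the adjacent region from read-through, and a small lacZα fragment that is probably left over from a cloning dropout cassette. The cloning method is recorded as unknown.

The "Level 1" designation suggests an intermediate in a hierarchical assembly scheme, in which individual barcoded origins are combined with other parts into final vectors. The associated work concerns high-throughput identification of functional origins of replication in non-model bacteria. In that setting, a unique sequencing barcode linked to each candidate origin would allow pooled libraries to be introduced into a host and the origins that support replication to be read out by next-generation sequencing.
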