Addgene plasmid #199040: pGL1_8
Purpose: Level 1 plasmid, barcoded ORI
Depositing lab: Charlie Gilbert & Nili Ostrov & Cultivarium Tools. Depositing organization: Cultivarium, Convergent Research. Publication: A scalable framework for high-throughput identification of functional origins of replication in non-model bacteria. Gilbert C, Brumwell SL, Crits-Christoph A, Kang SC, Martin-Moldes Z, Alsharif W, Esmurria A, Nguyen M-A, Lee HH, Ostrov N. bioRxiv 2023.05.19.541510 10.1101/2023.05.19.541510.
Backbone
  Vector backbone: pGLDV_5
  Vector type: Synthetic Biology
Growth in bacteria
  Bacterial resistance: Kanamycin, 50 μg/mL
  Growth temperature: 37°C
  Growth strain: E. coli Zymo 10B
  Copy number: High Copy
Gene/Insert
  Gene/Insert name: panARS-OPT ORI plus NGS barcode 9
  Species: Synthetic
  Cloning method: Unknown
Terms and licenses: Academic/Nonprofit Terms; Industry Terms: Not Available to Industry
How to cite: pGL1_8 was a gift from Charlie Gilbert & Nili Ostrov & Cultivarium Tools (Addgene plasmid # 199040 ; http://n2t.net/addgene:199040 ; RRID:Addgene_199040)
